>Addgene plasmid #236863 | NanoBRET Assay Vector, NanoLuc-NRAS(Q61R) | addgene full sequence | sequence record 472497 | Addgene NGS Result
AAGACGCGTGACGTCGGCAGTGAAAAAAATGCTTTATTTGTGAAATTTGTGATGCTATTGCTTTATTTGT
AACCATTATAAGCTGCAATAAACAAGTTAACAACAACAATTGCATTCATTTTATGTTTCAGGTTCAGGGG
GAGGTGTGGGAGGTTTTTTAAAGCAAGTAAAACCTCTACAAATGTGGTATGGCTGATTATGATCCGCGGC
CGCAATACGTCGACGTTATCAGCTGACTTCGTACGAGAGCCTAGGTGTTTCTAGAGGATCCCCGGGTACC
GAGCCCGAATTCGTTTAAACTTACATCACCACACATGGCAATCCCATACAACCCTGAGTCCCATCATCAC
TGCTGTTGAGTTTTTTCATTCGGTACTGGCGTATTTCTCTTACCAGTGTGTAAAAAGCATCTTCAACACC
CTGTCTGGTCTTGGCTGAGGTTTCAATGAATGGAATCCCGTAACTCTTGGCCAGTTCGTGGGCTTGTTTT
GTATCAACTGTCCTTGTTGGCAAATCACACTTGTTTCCCACTAGCACCATAGGTACATCATCCGAGTCTT
TTACTCGCTTAATCTGCTCCCTGTAGAGGTTAATATCCGCAAATGACTTGCTATTATTGATGGCAAATAC
ACAGAGGAAGCCTTCGCCTGTCCTCATGTATTGGTCTCTCATGGCACTGTACTCTTCTCGTCCAGCTGTA
TCCAGTATGTCCAACAAACAGGTTTCACCATCTATAACCACTTGTTTTCTGTAAGAATCCTCTATGGTGG
GATCATATTCATCTACAAAGTGGTTCTGGATTAGCTGGATTGTCAGTGCGCTTTTCCCAACACCACCTGC
TCCAACCACCACCAGTTTGTACTCAGTCATGGCGATCGCGCCGCTCGAGCCCGCCAGAATGCGTTCGCAC
AGCCGCCAGCCGGTCACTCCGTTGATGGTTACTCGGAACAGCAGGGAGCCGTCGGGGTTGATCAGGCGCT
CGTCGATAATTTTGTTGCCGTTCCACAGGGTCCCTGTTACAGTGATCTTTTTGCCGTCGAACACGGCGAT
GCCTTCATACGGCCGTCCGAAATAGTCGATCATGTTCGGCGTAACCCCGTCGATTACCAGTGTGCCATAG
TGCAGGATCACCTTAAAGTGATGATCATCCACAGGGTACACCACCTTAAAAATTTTTTCGATCTGGCCCA
TTTGGTCGCCGCTCAGACCTTCATACGGGATGATGACATGGATGTCGATCTTCAGCCCATTTTCACCGCT
CAGGACAATCCTTTGGATCGGAGTTACGGACACCCCGAGATTCTGAAACAAACTGGACACACCTCCCTGT
TCAAGGACTTGGTCCAGGTTGTAGCCGGCTGTCTGTCGCCAGTCCCCAACGAAATCTTCGAGTGTGAAGA
CCATGGTGAGCGCTAGCTGCAAAAAGAACAAGTAGCTTGTATTCTATAGTGTCACCTAAATGGGCGATCT
GACGGTTCACTAAACCAGCTCTGCTTATATAGGCCTCCCTGGCGCGCCACTAGTTATTAATAGTAATCAA
TTACGGGGTCATTAGTTCATAGCCCATATATGGAGTTCCGCGTTACATAACTTACGGTAAATGGCCCGCC
TGGCTGACCGCCCAACGACCCCCGCCCATTGACGTCAATAATGACGTATGTTCCCATAGTAACGCCAATA
GGGACTTTCCATTGACGTCAATGGGTGGAGTATTTACGGTAAACTGCCCACTTGGCAGTACATCAAGTGT
ATCATATGCCAAGTCCGCCCCCTATTGACGTCAATGACGGTAAATGGCCCGCCTGGCATTATGCCCAGTA
CATGACCTTACGGGACTTTCCTACTTGGCAGTACATCTACGTATTAGTCATCGCTATTACCATGGTGATG
CGGTTTTGGCAGTACACCAATGGGCGTGGATAGCGGTTTGACTCACGGGGATTTCCAAGTCTCCACCCCA
TTGACGTCAATGGGAGTTTGTTTTGGCACCAAAATCAACGGGACTTTCCAAAATGTCGTAATAACCCCGC
CCCGTTGACGCAAATGGGCGGTAGGCGTGTACGGTGGGAGGTCAAATCGAATTCTAATACTGTTGACAAT
TAATCATCGGCATAGTATATCGGCATAGTATAATACGACAAGGTGAGGAACTAAACCCAGGAGGCAGATC
ATGGAGAAAAAAATCACTGGATATACCACCGTTGATATATCCCAATGGCATCGTAAAGAACATTTTGAGG
CATTTCAGTCAGTTGCTCAATGTACCTATAACCAGACCGTTCAGCTGGATATTACGGCCTTTTTAAAGAC
CGTAAAGAAAAATAAGCACAAGTTTTATCCGGCCTTTATTCACATTCTTGCCCGCCTGATGAATGCTCAT
CCGGAATTCCGTATGGCAATGAAAGACGGTGAGCTGGTGATATGGGATAGTGTTCACCCTTGTTACACCG
TTTTCCATGAGCAAACTGAAACGTTTTCATCGCTCTGGAGTGAATACCACGACGATTTCCGGCAGTTTCT
ACACATATATTCGCAAGATGTGGCGTGTTACGGTGAAAACCTGGCCTATTTCCCTAAAGGGTTTATTGAG
AATATGTTTTTCGTCTCAGCCAATCCCTGGGTGAGTTTCACCAGTTTTGATTTAAACGTGGCCAATATGG
ACAACTTCTTCGCCCCCGTTTTCACTATGGGCAAATATTATACGCAAGGCGACAAGGTGCTGATGCCGCT
GGCGATTCAGGTTCATCATGCCGTCTGTGATGGCTTCCATGTCGGCAGAATGCTTAATGAATTACAACAG
TACTGCGATGAGTGGCAGGGCGGGGCGTAAGCGGGACTCTGGGGTTCGAAATGACCGACCAAGCGACGCC
CAACCGGTATCAGCTCACTCAAAGGCGGTAATACGGTTATCCACAGAATCAGGGGATAACGCAGGAAAGA
ACATGTGAGCAAAAGGCCAGCAAAAGGCCAGGAACCGTAAAAAGGCCGCGTTGCTGGCGTTTTTCCATAG
GCTCCGCCCCCCTGACGAGCATCACAAAAATCGACGCTCAAGTCAGAGGTGGCGAAACCCGACAGGACTA
TAAAGATACCAGGCGTTTCCCCCTGGAAGCTCCCTCGTGCGCTCTCCTGTTCCGACCCTGCCGCTTACCG
GATACCTGTCCGCCTTTCTCCCTTCGGGAAGCGTGGCGCTTTCTCATAGCTCACGCTGTAGGTATCTCAG
TTCGGTGTAGGTCGTTCGCTCCAAGCTGGGCTGTGTGCACGAACCCCCCGTTCAGCCCGACCGCTGCGCC
TTATCCGGTAACTATCGTCTTGAGTCCAACCCGGTAAGACACGACTTATCGCCACTGGCAGCAGCCACTG
GTAACAGGATTAGCAGAGCGAGGTATGTAGGCGGTGCTACAGAGTTCTTGAAGTGGTGGCCTAACTACGG
CTACACTAGAAGGACAGTATTTGGTATCTGCGCTCTGCTGAAGCCAGTTACCTTCGGAAAAAGAGTTGGT
AGCTCTTGATCCGGCAAACAAACCACCGCTGGTAGCGGTGGTTTTTTTGTTTGCAAGCAGCAGATTACGC
GCAGAAAAAAAGGATTTCAAGAAGATCCTTTGATCTTTTCTACGGGGTCTGACGCTCAGTGGAACGAAAA
CTCACGTTAAGGGATTTTGGTCATGAGATTATCAAAAAGGATCTTCACCTAGATCCTTTTATAGTCCGGA
ATCGTCACACAAAAAACCAACACACAGATGTAATGAAAATAAAGATATTTTATTGCGGCCATCGTGATGG
CTAGAGTTCAGAAGAACTCGTCAAGAAGGCGATAGAAGGCGATGCGCTGCGAATCGGGAGCGGCGATACC
GTAAAGCACGAGGAAGCGGTCAGCCCATTCGCCGCCAAGCTCTTCAGCAATATCACGGGTAGCCAACGCT
ATGTCCTGATAGCGGTCCGCCACACCCAGCCGGCCACAGTCGATGAATCCAGAAAAGCGGCCATTTTCCA
CCATGATATTCGGCAAGCAGGCATCGCCGTGGGTCACGACGAGATCCTCGCCGTCGGGCATGCGCGCCTT
GAGCCTGGCGAACAGTTCGGCTGGCGCGAGCCCCTGATGCTCTTCGTCCAGATCATCCTGATCGACAAGA
CCGGCTTCCATCCGAGTACGTGCTCGCTCGATGCGATGTTTCGCTTGGTGGTCGAATGGGCAGGTAGCCG
GATCAAGCGTATGCAGCCGCCGCATTGCATCAGCCATGATGGATACTTTCTCGGCAGGAGCAAGGTGAGA
TGACAGGAGATCCTGCCCCGGCACTTCGCCCAATAGCAGCCAGTCCCTTCCCGCTTCAGTGACAACGTCG
AGCACAGCTGCGCAAGGAACGCCCGTCGTGGCCAGCCACGATAGCCGCGCTGCCTCGTCCTGCAGTTCAT
TCAGGGCACCGGACAGGTCGGTCTTGACAAAAAGAACCGGGCGCCCCTGCGCTGACAGCCGGAACACGGC
GGCATCAGAGCAGCCGATTGTCTGTTGTGCCCAGTCATAGCCGAATAGCCTCTCCACCCAAGCGGCCGGA
GAACCTGCGTGCAATCCATCTTGTTCAATCATGGTGGCATCGATTCCCGGTCAACATCCAGTACACCTCC
GGCACACCGGCTTCCCCAAGGGCGCCACGCTCTCCCACCACAACATCCTCAACAACGGCTACTGGGTGGG
CCGCACGGTCGGCTACACGGAGCAGGACCGGGTGTGTCTGCCGGTGCCCTTCTACCACTGCTTCGGCATG
GTCATGGGCAACTTGGGCGCCACCTCCCACGCCGCCTGCATCGTCATCCCGGCCCCGTCCTTCGAGCCGG
CGGCGACGCTGGAGGCGGTGCAGCGGGAGAGGTGCACGTCCCTGTACGGCGTCCCCACGAAGCCGAATTC
CACCACACTGGACTAGATGCATGCTCGACAGTGTGATGGATATCTGCAGAATTCGGCTTTCACGACACCT
GAAATGGAAGAAAAAAACTTTGAACCACTGTCTGAGGCTTGAGAATGAACCAAGATCCAAACTCAAAAAG
GGCAAATTCCAAGGAGAATTACATCAAGTGCCAAGCTGGCCTAACTTCAGTCTCCACCCACTCAGTGTGG
GGAAACTCCATCGCATAAAACCCCTCCCCCCAACCTAAAGACGACGTACTCCAAAAGCTCGAGAACTAAT
CGAGGTGCCTGGACGGCGCCCGGTACTCCGTGGAGTCACATGAAGCGACGGCTGAGGACGGAAAGGCCCT
TTTCCTTTGTGTGGGTGACTCACCCGCCCGCTCTCCCGAGCGCCGCGTCCTCCATTTTGAGCTGCCTGCA
GCAGGGCCGGGAAGCGGCCATCTTTCCGCTCACGCAACTGGTGCCGACCGGGCCAGCCTTGCCGCCCAGG
GCGGGGCGATACACGGCGGCGCGAGGCCAGGCACCAGAGCAGGCCGGCCAGCTTGAGACTACCCCCGTCC
GATTCTCGGTGGCCGCGCTCGCAGGCCCCGCCTCGCCGAACATGTGCGCTGGGACGCACGGGCCCCGTCG
CCGCCCGCGGCCCCAAAAACCGAAATACCAGTGTGCAGATCTTGGCCCGCATTTACAAGACTATCTTGCC
AGAAAAAAAGCGTCGCAGCAGGTCATCAAAAATTTTAAATGGCTAGAGACTTATCGAAAGCAGCGAGACA
GGCGCGAAGGTGCCACCAGATTCGCACGCGGCGGCCCCAGCGCCCAGGCCAGGCCTCAACTCAAGCACGA
GGCGAAGGGGCTCCTTAAGCGCAAGGCCTCGAACTCTCCCACCCACTTCCAACCCGAAGCTCGGGATCAA
GAATCACGTACTGCAGCCAGGTGGAAGTAATTCAAGGCACGCAAGGGCCATAACCCGTAAAGAGGCCAGG
CCCGCGGGAACCACACACGGCACTTACCTGTGTTCTGGCGGCAAACCCGTTGCGAAAAAGAACGTTCACG
GCGACTACTGCACTTATATACGGTTCTCCCCCACCCTCGGGAAAAAGGCGGAGCCAGTACACGACATCAC
TTTCCCAGTTTACCCCGCGCCACCTTCTCTAGGCACCGGTTCAATTGCCGACCCCTCCCCCCAACTTCTC
GGGGACTGTGGGCGATGTGCGCTCTGCCCACTGACGGGCACCGGAGCC
Features (pLannotate 1.2.2; 17 found; start..end, strand, type, name):
     17..98      -  polyA_signal   SV40 poly(A) signal: SV40 polyadenylation signal
    121..204     -  CDS            large T antigen (fragment): large T antigen from SV40 (simian virus 40)
    260..292     -  misc_feature   MCS (fragment): pUC18/19 multiple cloning site
    304..870     -  CDS            NRAS: RASN_HUMAN - Also known as HRAS1. Experimental evidence at protein level: Swiss-Prot protein existence level 1. Ras proteins bind GDP/GTP and possess intrinsic GTPase activity. From Homo sapiens (Human).
    892..1404    -  CDS            Nluc: NanoLuc® luciferase human codon-optimized
   1443..1461    -  promoter       SP6 promoter: promoter for bacteriophage SP6 RNA polymerase
   1487..1509    -  promoter       minimal CMV promoter (fragment): human cytomegalovirus (CMV) immediate early promoter
   1519..1884    +  enhancer       CMV enhancer: human cytomegalovirus immediate early enhancer
   1886..2073    +  promoter       CMV promoter (fragment): human cytomegalovirus (CMV) immediate early promoter
   2092..2139    +  promoter       EM7 promoter: synthetic bacterial promoter&nbsp
   2171..2827    +  CDS            cat: CAT_ECOLX - Experimental evidence at protein level: Swiss-Prot protein existence level 1. This enzyme is an effector of chloramphenicol resistance in bacteria. From Escherichia coli. This protein is used as a marker in many commonly used cloning vectors, such as pACYC184.
   3002..3590    -  rep_origin     ori: high-copy-number ColE1/pMB1/pBR322/pUC origin of replication
   3716..3764    -  polyA_signal   poly(A) signal: synthetic polyadenylation signal
   3791..4582    -  CDS            neo: KKA2_KLEPN - Also known as kan, nptII. Experimental evidence at protein level: Swiss-Prot protein existence level 1. Resistance to kanamycin, neomycin, paromomycin, ribostamycin, butirosin and gentamicin B. From Klebsiella pneumoniae.
   4969..5172    -  intron         EF-1α intron A: truncated intron upstream of the start codon of human EF-1α
   5798..5907    -  intron         EF-1α intron A (fragment): intron upstream of the start codon of human EF-1α
   5908..6119    -  promoter       EF-1α core promoter: core promoter for human elongation factor EF-1α
