[The description below was written by a language model from this plasmid's Addgene catalogue record and pLannotate feature annotations shown in this document.]
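Description:
NanoBRET Assay Vector, NanoLuc-NRAS(Q61R) is a 6.1 kb mammalian expression plasmid that produces human NRAS carrying the oncogenic Q61R substitution, fused at its N terminus to NanoLuc luciferase. The catalogue lists two backbones, a NanoLuc CMV-Neo "BiBRET-Balanced" vector and a HaloTag CMV-Blast BiBRET vector. The annotated sequence, however, shows only the NanoLuc fusion and a neomycin marker. No HaloTag or blasticidin resistance gene was detected, so the contribution of the second backbone is not evident from the feature table.

The Nluc and NRAS coding sequences lie in tandem on the reverse strand. Upstream of them are an SP6 promoter, which could serve for in vitro transcription, and a minimal CMV promoter fragment; downstream is an SV40 polyadenylation signal. This minimal promoter sits back-to-back with a forward-oriented CMV enhancer and partial CMV promoter, a divergent layout around a shared enhancer that fits the bidirectional design suggested by the "BiBRET" name. On the forward side the only annotated elements are an EM7 bacterial promoter and the chloramphenicol acetyltransferase gene, which provide selection in E. coli. A high-copy ColE1/pUC-type origin supports propagation. A separate cassette contains the EF-1α core promoter with intron A sequences, the neo gene and a synthetic poly(A) signal, and it allows G418 selection of stably transfected mammalian cells.

In NanoBRET assays the NanoLuc fusion acts as the bioluminescent energy donor. Energy transfer to a fluorescent acceptor, such as a labelled partner protein or a tracer ligand, reports proximity in live cells. The construct therefore suits the study of protein interactions or compound target engagement of mutant NRAS, although the record does not specify a particular assay.
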