Addgene plasmid #236863: NanoBRET Assay Vector, NanoLuc-NRAS(Q61R)
Depositing lab: Promega Corporation.
Backbone
  Vector backbone: pFN224C NanoLuc(R) CMV-Neo BiBRET-Balanced Vector and pFC221K HaloTag(R) CMV-Blast BiBRET Vector
  Vector type: Mammalian Expression
  Selectable markers: Neomycin (select with G418)
Growth in bacteria
  Bacterial resistance: Chloramphenicol, 25 μg/mL
  Growth temperature: 37°C
  Growth strain: DH5alpha
  Copy number: High Copy
Gene/Insert
  Gene/Insert name: NRAS
  Species: H. sapiens (human)
  Mutation: Q61R
  Entrez Gene: NRAS (a.k.a. ALPS4, CMNS, KRAS, N-ras, NCMS, NRAS1, NS6)
  Promoter: CMV
  Tag / fusion protein: NanoLuc (R) (N terminal on backbone)
  Cloning method: Other
How to cite: NanoBRET Assay Vector, NanoLuc-NRAS(Q61R) was a gift from Promega Corporation (Addgene plasmid # 236863 ; http://n2t.net/addgene:236863 ; RRID:Addgene_236863)
